Addgene plasmid #236804: pGL4 [luc2P/RBP-Jk-RE/Hygro] Vector
Purpose: Express RBP-Jk response element in luciferase reporter assay
Depositing lab: Promega Corporation.
Backbone
  Vector backbone: pGL4.24[luc2P/minP] Vector
  Vector type: Luciferase
  Selectable markers: Hygromycin
Growth in bacteria
  Bacterial resistance: Ampicillin, 100 μg/mL
  Growth temperature: 37°C
  Growth strain: DH5alpha
  Copy number: High Copy
Gene/Insert
  Gene/Insert name: RBP-Jk
  Species: H. sapiens (human)
  Mutation: None
  Entrez Gene: RBPJ (a.k.a. AOS3, CBF-1, CBF1, IGKJRB, IGKJRB1, KBF2, RBP-J, RBP-J kappa, RBP-JK, RBPJK, RBPSUH, SUH, csl)
  Promoter: minP
  Cloning method: Other
Terms and licenses: Academic/Nonprofit Terms; Industry Terms
How to cite: pGL4 [luc2P/RBP-Jk-RE/Hygro] Vector was a gift from Promega Corporation (Addgene plasmid # 236804 ; http://n2t.net/addgene:236804 ; RRID:Addgene_236804)
