[The description below was written by a language model from this plasmid's Addgene catalogue record and pLannotate feature annotations shown in this document.]
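Description:
pGL4 [luc2P/RBP-Jk-RE/Hygro] Vector is a 6,267 nt mammalian luciferase reporter plasmid built on the pGL4.24[luc2P/minP] backbone and designed to read out transcriptional activity driven through RBP-Jk (human RBPJ, also called CBF1/CSL), the DNA-binding factor that mediates canonical Notch signalling. Although the catalogue lists RBP-Jk as the insert, the name and stated purpose indicate that the plasmid carries an RBP-Jk response element rather than the RBPJ coding sequence, and no such coding sequence appears in the feature table. The response element itself is not annotated. It presumably lies in the unannotated region just upstream of minP, but the record gives neither its position nor the number of binding sites.

The reporter cassette consists of minP, a minimal TATA-box promoter with low basal activity, followed by the synthetic luc2 firefly luciferase fused to a human codon-optimised PEST degradation sequence (together luc2P) and an SV40 poly(A) signal. The PEST tag destabilises the enzyme, so the luminescent signal follows changes in transcription more closely than a stable luciferase would. Upstream of the response-element region, a synthetic poly(A) signal and an RNA polymerase II pause site from the human α2 globin gene limit read-through transcription from the backbone, reducing background. A separate SV40 enhancer/early promoter drives the hygromycin B phosphotransferase gene, terminated by a synthetic poly(A) signal, which permits selection of stably transfected mammalian cells. In bacteria the plasmid is maintained through a high-copy ColE1/pUC-type origin and ampicillin resistance. The short SV40 large T and TcR matches are annotated only as fragments. The plasmid is typically used in transient or stable reporter assays of RBP-Jk-dependent transcription.
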