Features (pLannotate 1.2.2; 14 found; start..end, strand, type, name):
    335..366     +  promoter       minP: minimal TATA-box promoter with low basal activity
    399..2048    +  CDS            luciferase: firefly luciferase synthetic luc2 version of the luciferase gene
   2052..2171    +  CDS            hPEST: PEST degradation sequence from mouse ornithine decarboxylase human codon-optimized
   2223..2344    -  polyA_signal   SV40 poly(A) signal: SV40 polyadenylation signal
   2370..2501    -  CDS            LT_SV40 (fragment): Experimental evidence at protein level: Swiss-Prot protein existence level 1. Isoform 17kT antigen targets host RBL2 for degradation and promotes cell proliferation. Transactivates host cyclin A promoter through its J domain. From Simian virus 40 (SV40).
   2538..2895    +  promoter       SV40 promoter: SV40 enhancer and early promoter
   2926..3963    +  CDS            HygR: hygromycin B phosphotransferase confers resistance to hygromycin
   3987..4035    +  polyA_signal   poly(A) signal: synthetic polyadenylation signal
   4051..4182    +  CDS            TcR (fragment): tetracycline efflux protein; tet; confers resistance to tetracycline
   4362..4950    -  rep_origin     ori: high-copy-number ColE1/pMB1/pBR322/pUC origin of replication
   5150..6010    -  CDS            AmpR: β-lactamase confers resistance to ampicillin, carbenicillin, and related antibiotics
   6011..6052    -  promoter       AmpR promoter (fragment): bla
   6115..6163    +  polyA_signal   poly(A) signal: synthetic polyadenylation signal
   6177..6267    +  misc_feature   pause site: RNA polymerase II transcriptional pause signal from the human α2 globin gene
>Addgene plasmid #236804 | pGL4 [luc2P/RBP-Jk-RE/Hygro] Vector | addgene full sequence | sequence record 472435 | Addgene NGS Result
GGCCTAACTGGCCGGTACCTGAGCTCCGACTCGTGGGAAAATGGGCGGAAGGGCACCGTGGGAAAATAGT
CGACTCGTGGGAAAATGGGCGGAAGGGCACCGTGGGAAAATAGTCGACTCGTGGGAAAATGGGCGGAAGG
GCACCGTGGGAAAATAGTCGACTCGTGGGAAAATGGGCGGAAGGGCACCGTGGGAAAATAGTCGACTCGT
GGGAAAATGGGCGGAAGGGCACCGTGGGAAAATAGTCGACTCGTGGGAAAATGGGCGGAAGGGCACCGTG
GGAAAATAGTCTCGAGGATATCAAGATCTGGCCTCGGCGGCCAAGCTTAGACACTAGAGGGTATATAATG
GAAGCTCGACTTCCAGCTTGGCAATCCGGTACTGTTGGTAAAGCCACCATGGAAGATGCCAAAAACATTA
AGAAGGGCCCAGCGCCATTCTACCCACTCGAAGACGGGACCGCCGGCGAGCAGCTGCACAAAGCCATGAA
GCGCTACGCCCTGGTGCCCGGCACCATCGCCTTTACCGACGCACATATCGAGGTGGACATTACCTACGCC
GAGTACTTCGAGATGAGCGTTCGGCTGGCAGAAGCTATGAAGCGCTATGGGCTGAATACAAACCATCGGA
TCGTGGTGTGCAGCGAGAATAGCTTGCAGTTCTTCATGCCCGTGTTGGGTGCCCTGTTCATCGGTGTGGC
TGTGGCCCCAGCTAACGACATCTACAACGAGCGCGAGCTGCTGAACAGCATGGGCATCAGCCAGCCCACC
GTCGTATTCGTGAGCAAGAAAGGGCTGCAAAAGATCCTCAACGTGCAAAAGAAGCTACCGATCATACAAA
AGATCATCATCATGGATAGCAAGACCGACTACCAGGGCTTCCAAAGCATGTACACCTTCGTGACTTCCCA
TTTGCCACCCGGCTTCAACGAGTACGACTTCGTGCCCGAGAGCTTCGACCGGGACAAAACCATCGCCCTG
ATCATGAACAGTAGTGGCAGTACCGGATTGCCCAAGGGCGTAGCCCTACCGCACCGCACCGCTTGTGTCC
GATTCAGTCATGCCCGCGACCCCATCTTCGGCAACCAGATCATCCCCGACACCGCTATCCTCAGCGTGGT
GCCATTTCACCACGGCTTCGGCATGTTCACCACGCTGGGCTACTTGATCTGCGGCTTTCGGGTCGTGCTC
ATGTACCGCTTCGAGGAGGAGCTATTCTTGCGCAGCTTGCAAGACTATAAGATTCAATCTGCCCTGCTGG
TGCCCACACTATTTAGCTTCTTCGCTAAGAGCACTCTCATCGACAAGTACGACCTAAGCAACTTGCACGA
GATCGCCAGCGGCGGGGCGCCGCTCAGCAAGGAGGTAGGTGAGGCCGTGGCCAAACGCTTCCACCTACCA
GGCATCCGCCAGGGCTACGGCCTGACAGAAACAACCAGCGCCATTCTGATCACCCCCGAAGGGGACGACA
AGCCTGGCGCAGTAGGCAAGGTGGTGCCCTTCTTCGAGGCTAAGGTGGTGGACTTGGACACCGGTAAGAC
ACTGGGTGTGAACCAGCGCGGCGAGCTGTGCGTCCGTGGCCCCATGATCATGAGCGGCTACGTTAACAAC
CCCGAGGCTACAAACGCTCTCATCGACAAGGACGGCTGGCTGCACAGCGGCGACATCGCCTACTGGGACG
AGGACGAGCACTTCTTCATCGTGGACCGGCTGAAGAGCCTGATCAAATACAAGGGCTACCAGGTAGCCCC
AGCCGAACTGGAGAGCATCCTGCTGCAACACCCCAACATCTTCGACGCCGGGGTCGCCGGCCTGCCCGAC
GACGATGCCGGCGAGCTGCCCGCCGCAGTCGTCGTGCTGGAACACGGTAAAACCATGACCGAGAAGGAGA
TCGTGGACTATGTGGCCAGCCAGGTTACAACCGCCAAGAAGCTGCGCGGTGGTGTTGTGTTCGTGGACGA
GGTGCCTAAAGGACTGACCGGCAAGTTGGACGCCCGCAAGATCCGCGAGATTCTCATTAAGGCCAAGAAG
GGCGGCAAGATCGCCGTGAATTCTCACGGCTTCCCTCCCGAGGTGGAGGAGCAGGCCGCCGGCACCCTGC
CCATGAGCTGCGCCCAGGAGAGCGGCATGGATAGACACCCTGCTGCTTGCGCCAGCGCCAGGATCAACGT
CTAAGGCCGCGACTCTAGAGTCGGGGCGGCCGGCCGCTTCGAGCAGACATGATAAGATACATTGATGAGT
TTGGACAAACCACAACTAGAATGCAGTGAAAAAAATGCTTTATTTGTGAAATTTGTGATGCTATTGCTTT
ATTTGTAACCATTATAAGCTGCAATAAACAAGTTAACAACAACAATTGCATTCATTTTATGTTTCAGGTT
CAGGGGGAGGTGTGGGAGGTTTTTTAAAGCAAGTAAAACCTCTACAAATGTGGTAAAATCGATAAGGATC
CGTTTGCGTATTGGGCGCTCTTCCGCTGATCTGCGCAGCACCATGGCCTGAAATAACCTCTGAAAGAGGA
ACTTGGTTAGCTACCTTCTGAGGCGGAAAGAACCAGCTGTGGAATGTGTGTCAGTTAGGGTGTGGAAAGT
CCCCAGGCTCCCCAGCAGGCAGAAGTATGCAAAGCATGCATCTCAATTAGTCAGCAACCAGGTGTGGAAA
GTCCCCAGGCTCCCCAGCAGGCAGAAGTATGCAAAGCATGCATCTCAATTAGTCAGCAACCATAGTCCCG
CCCCTAACTCCGCCCATCCCGCCCCTAACTCCGCCCAGTTCCGCCCATTCTCCGCCCCATGGCTGACTAA
TTTTTTTTATTTATGCAGAGGCCGAGGCCGCCTCTGCCTCTGAGCTATTCCAGAAGTAGTGAGGAGGCTT
TTTTGGAGGCCTAGGCTTTTGCAAAAAGCTCGATTCTTCTGACACTAGCGCCACCATGAAGAAGCCCGAA
CTCACCGCTACCAGCGTTGAAAAATTTCTCATCGAGAAGTTCGACAGTGTGAGCGACCTGATGCAGTTGT
CGGAGGGCGAAGAGAGCCGAGCCTTCAGCTTCGATGTCGGCGGACGCGGCTATGTACTGCGGGTGAATAG
CTGCGCTGATGGCTTCTACAAAGACCGCTACGTGTACCGCCACTTCGCCAGCGCTGCACTACCCATCCCC
GAAGTGTTGGACATCGGCGAGTTCAGCGAGAGCCTGACATACTGCATCAGTAGACGCGCCCAAGGCGTTA
CTCTCCAAGACCTCCCCGAAACAGAGCTGCCTGCTGTGTTACAGCCTGTCGCCGAAGCTATGGATGCTAT
TGCCGCCGCCGACCTCAGTCAAACCAGCGGCTTCGGCCCATTCGGGCCCCAAGGCATCGGCCAGTACACA
ACCTGGCGGGATTTCATTTGCGCCATTGCTGATCCCCATGTCTACCACTGGCAGACCGTGATGGACGACA
CCGTGTCCGCCAGCGTAGCTCAAGCCCTGGACGAACTGATGCTGTGGGCCGAAGACTGTCCCGAGGTGCG
CCACCTCGTCCATGCCGACTTCGGCAGCAACAACGTCCTGACCGACAACGGCCGCATCACCGCCGTAATC
GACTGGTCCGAAGCTATGTTCGGGGACAGTCAGTACGAGGTGGCCAACATCTTCTTCTGGCGGCCCTGGC
TGGCTTGCATGGAGCAGCAGACTCGCTACTTCGAGCGCCGGCATCCCGAGCTGGCCGGCAGCCCTCGTCT
GCGAGCCTACATGCTGCGCATCGGCCTGGATCAGCTCTACCAGAGCCTCGTGGACGGCAACTTCGACGAT
GCTGCCTGGGCTCAAGGCCGCTGCGATGCCATCGTCCGCAGCGGGGCCGGCACCGTCGGTCGCACACAAA
TCGCTCGCCGGAGCGCAGCCGTATGGACCGACGGCTGCGTCGAGGTGCTGGCCGACAGCGGCAACCGCCG
GCCCAGTACACGACCGCGCGCTAAGGAGGTAGGTCGAGTTTAAACTCTAGAACCGGTCATGGCCGCAATA
AAATATCTTTATTTTCATTACATCTGTGTGTTGGTTTTTTGTGTGTTCGAACTAGATGCTGTCGACCGAT
GCCCTTGAGAGCCTTCAACCCAGTCAGCTCCTTCCGGTGGGCGCGGGGCATGACTATCGTCGCCGCACTT
ATGACTGTCTTCTTTATCATGCAACTCGTAGGACAGGTGCCGGCAGCGCTCTTCCGCTTCCTCGCTCACT
GACTCGCTGCGCTCGGTCGTTCGGCTGCGGCGAGCGGTATCAGCTCACTCAAAGGCGGTAATACGGTTAT
CCACAGAATCAGGGGATAACGCAGGAAAGAACATGTGAGCAAAAGGCCAGCAAAAGGCCAGGAACCGTAA
AAAGGCCGCGTTGCTGGCGTTTTTCCATAGGCTCCGCCCCCCTGACGAGCATCACAAAAATCGACGCTCA
AGTCAGAGGTGGCGAAACCCGACAGGACTATAAAGATACCAGGCGTTTCCCCCTGGAAGCTCCCTCGTGC
GCTCTCCTGTTCCGACCCTGCCGCTTACCGGATACCTGTCCGCCTTTCTCCCTTCGGGAAGCGTGGCGCT
TTCTCATAGCTCACGCTGTAGGTATCTCAGTTCGGTGTAGGTCGTTCGCTCCAAGCTGGGCTGTGTGCAC
GAACCCCCCGTTCAGCCCGACCGCTGCGCCTTATCCGGTAACTATCGTCTTGAGTCCAACCCGGTAAGAC
ACGACTTATCGCCACTGGCAGCAGCCACTGGTAACAGGATTAGCAGAGCGAGGTATGTAGGCGGTGCTAC
AGAGTTCTTGAAGTGGTGGCCTAACTACGGCTACACTAGAAGAACAGTATTTGGTATCTGCGCTCTGCTG
AAGCCAGTTACCTTCGGAAAAAGAGTTGGTAGCTCTTGATCCGGCAAACAAACCACCGCTGGTAGCGGTG
GTTTTTTTGTTTGCAAGCAGCAGATTACGCGCAGAAAAAAAGGATCTCAAGAAGATCCTTTGATCTTTTC
TACGGGGTCTGACGCTCAGTGGAACGAAAACTCACGTTAAGGGATTTTGGTCATGAGATTATCAAAAAGG
ATCTTCACCTAGATCCTTTTAAATTAAAAATGAAGTTTTAAATCAATCTAAAGTATATATGAGTAAACTT
GGTCTGACAGCGGCCGCAAATGCTAAACCACTGCAGTGGTTACCAGTGCTTGATCAGTGAGGCACCGATC
TCAGCGATCTGCCTATTTCGTTCGTCCATAGTGGCCTGACTCCCCGTCGTGTAGATCACTACGATTCGTG
AGGGCTTACCATCAGGCCCCAGCGCAGCAATGATGCCGCGAGAGCCGCGTTCACCGGCCCCCGATTTGTC
AGCAATGAACCAGCCAGCAGGGAGGGCCGAGCGAAGAAGTGGTCCTGCTACTTTGTCCGCCTCCATCCAG
TCTATGAGCTGCTGTCGTGATGCTAGAGTAAGAAGTTCGCCAGTGAGTAGTTTCCGAAGAGTTGTGGCCA
TTGCTACTGGCATCGTGGTATCACGCTCGTCGTTCGGTATGGCTTCGTTCAACTCTGGTTCCCAGCGGTC
AAGCCGGGTCACATGATCACCCATATTATGAAGAAATGCAGTCAGCTCCTTAGGGCCTCCGATCGTTGTC
AGAAGTAAGTTGGCCGCGGTGTTGTCGCTCATGGTAATGGCAGCACTACACAATTCTCTTACCGTCATGC
CATCCGTAAGATGCTTTTCCGTGACCGGCGAGTACTCAACCAAGTCGTTTTGTGAGTAGTGTATACGGCG
ACCAAGCTGCTCTTGCCCGGCGTCTATACGGGACAACACCGCGCCACATAGCAGTACTTTGAAAGTGCTC
ATCATCGGGAATCGTTCTTCGGGGCGGAAAGACTCAAGGATCTTGCCGCTATTGAGATCCAGTTCGATAT
AGCCCACTCTTGCACCCAGTTGATCTTCAGCATCTTTTACTTTCACCAGCGTTTCGGGGTGTGCAAAAAC
AGGCAAGCAAAATGCCGCAAAGAAGGGAATGAGTGCGACACGAAAATGTTGGATGCTCATACTCGTCCTT
TTTCAATATTATTGAAGCATTTATCAGGGTTACTAGTACGTCTCTCAAGGATAAGTAAGTAATATTAAGG
TACGGGAGGTATTGGACAGGCCGCAATAAAATATCTTTATTTTCATTACATCTGTGTGTTGGTTTTTTGT
GTGAATCGATAGTACTAACATACGCTCTCCATCAAAACAAAACGAAACAAAACAAACTAGCAAAATAGGC
TGTCCCCAGTGCAAGTGCAGGTGCCAGAACATTTCTC
